>Addgene plasmid #196373 | RCAS myr-c-P3k | addgene full sequence | sequence record 383921 | Addgene NGS Result
GCCATTTGACCATTCACCACATTGGTGTGCACCTGGGTTGATGGCCGGACCGTTGATTCCCTGACGACTA
CGAGCACCTGCATGAAGCAGAAGGCTTCATTTGGTGACCCCGACGTGATAGTTAGGGAATAGTGGTCGGC
CACAGACGGCGTGGCGATCCTGTCTCCATCCGTCTCGTCTATCGGGAGGCGAGTTCGATGACCCTGGTGG
AGGGGGCTGCGGCTTAGGGAGGCAGAAGCTGAGTACCGTCGGAGGGAGCTCCAGGGCCCGGAGCGACTGA
CCCCTGCCGAGAACTCAGAGGGTCGTCGGAAGACGGAGAGTGAGCCCGACGACCACCCCAGGCACGTCTT
TGGTCGGCCTGCGGATCAAGCATGGAAGCCGTCATTAAGGTGATTTCGTCCGCGTGTAAAACCTATTGCG
GGAAAATCTCTCCTTCTAAGAAGGAAATAGGGGCCATGTTGTCCCTGTTACAAAAGGAAGGGTTGCTTAT
GTCTCCCTCAGATTTATATTCTCCGGGGTCCTGGGATCCCATCACTGCGGCGCTCTCCCAGCGGGCAATG
GTACTTGGAAAATCGGGAGAGTTAAAAACCTGGGGATTGGTTTTGGGGGCATTGAAGGCGGCTCGAGAGG
AACAGGTTACATCTGAGCAAGCAAAGTTTTGGTTGGGATTAGGGGGAGGGAGGGTCTCTCCCCCAGGTCC
GGAGTGCATCGAGAAACCAGCTACGGAGCGGCGAATCGACAAAGGGGAGGAGGTGGGAGAAACAACTGTG
CAGCGAGATGCGAAGATGGCGCCAGAGGAAGCGGCCACACCTAAAACCGTTGGCACATCCTGCTATCATT
GCGGAACAGCTGTTGGCTGCAATTGCGCCACCGCCACAGCCTCGGCCCCTCCTCCCCCTTATGTGGGGAG
TGGTTTGTATCCTTCCCTGGCGGGGGTGGGAGAGCAGCAGGGCCAGGGAGATAACACGTCTCGGGGGGCG
GAGCAGCCAAGGGAGGAGCCAGGGCACGCGGGTCAGGCCCCTGGGCCGGCCCTGACTGACTGGGCAAGGG
TAAGGGAGGAGCTTGCGAGTACTGGTCCGCCCGTGGTGGCCATGCCTGTAGTGATTAAGACAGAGGGACC
CGCCTGGACCCCTCTGGAGCCAAAATTGATCACAAGACTGGCTGATACGGTCAGGACCAAGGGCTTACGA
TCCCCGATCACTATGGCAGAAGTGGAAGCGCTCATGTCCTCCCCGTTGCTGCCGCATGACGTCACGAATC
TAATGAGAGTGATTTTAGGACCTGCCCCATATGCCTTATGGATGGACGCTTGGGGAGTCCAACTCCAGAC
GGTTATAGCGGCAGCCACTCGCGACCCCCGACACCCAGCGAACGGTCAAGGGCGGGGGGAACGGACTAAC
TTGGATCGATTAAAGGGCTTAGCTGATGGGATGGTGGGCAACCCACAGGGTCAGGCCGCATTATTAAGAC
CGGGGGAATTGGTTGCTATTACGGCGTCGGCTCTCCAGGCGTTTAGAGAAGTTGCCCGGCTGGCGGAACC
TGCAGGTCCATGGGCGGACATCACGCAGGGACCATCTGAGTCCTTTGTTGATTTTGCCAATCGGCTTATA
AAGGCGGTTGAGGGGTCAGATCTCCCGCCTTCCGCGCGGGCTCCGGTGATCATTGACTGCTTTAGGCAGA
AGTCACAGCCAGATATTCAGCAGCTTATACGGGCAGCACCCTCCACGCTGACCACCCCAGGAGAGATAAT
CAAATATGTGCTAGACAGGCAGAAGATTGCCCCTCTTACGGATCAAGGCATAGCCGCGGCCATGTCGTCT
GCTATCCAGCCCTTAGTTATGGCAGTAGTCAATAGAGAGAGGGATGGACAAACTGGGTCGGGTGGTCGTG
CCCGAGGGCTCTGCTACACTTGTGGATCCCCGGGACATTATCAGGCACAGTGCCCGAAAAAACGAAAGTC
AGGAAACAGCCGTGAGCGATGTCAGCTGTGTGACGGGATGGGACACAACGCTAAACAGTGTAGGAAGCGG
GATGGCAACCAGGGCCAACGCCCAGGAAGAGGTCTCTCTTCGGGGCCGTGGCCCGGCCCTGAGCAGCCTG
CCGTCTCGTTAGCGATGACAATGGAACATAAAGATCGCCCCTTGGTTAGGGTCATTCTGACTAACACTGG
GAGTCATCCAGTCAAACAACGTTCGGTGTATATCACCGCGCTGTTGGACTCCGGAGCGGACATCACTATT
ATTTCGGAGGAGGATTGGCCTACTGATTGGCCGGTGGTGGACACCGCGAACCCACAGATCCATGGCATAG
GAGGGGGAATTCCCATGCGAAAATCCCGGGATATGATAGAGGTGGGGGTTATTAACCGAGACGGGTCGTT
GGAGCGACCCCTGCTCCTCTTCCCCGCAGTCGCTATGGTTAGAGGGAGTATCCTAGGAAGAGATTGTCTG
CAGGGCCTAGGGCTCCGCTTGACAAATTTATAGGGAGGGCCACTGTTCTTACTGTTGCGCTACATCTGGC
TATTCCGCTCAAATGGAAGTCAGACCGCACGCCTGTGTGGATTGACCAGTGGCCCCTTCCTGAAGGTAAA
CTTGTAGCGCTAACGCAATTAGTGGAAAAAGAATTACAGTTAGGACATATAGAGCCCTCACTTAGTTGTT
GGAACACACCTGTTTTTGTGATCCGGAAGGCTTCCGGGTCTTATCGCTTATTGCATGATTTGCGCGCTGT
TAACGCCAAGCTTGTTCCTTTTGGGGCCGTCCAACAGGGGGCGCCAGTTCTCTCCGCGCTCCCGCGTGGC
TGGCCCCTGATGGTCCTAGACCTCAAGGATTGCTTCTTTTCTATCCCTCTTGCGGAACAAGATCGCGAAG
CTTTTGCATTTACGCTCCCCTCTGTGAATAACCAGGCCCCCGCTCGAAGATTCCAATGGAAGGTCTTGCC
CCAAGGGATGACCTGTTCTCCCACTATCTGTCAGTTGGTAGTGGGTCAGGTGCTCGAGCCCTTGCGACTC
AAGCACCCAGCTCTGCGCATGTTGCATTATATGGACGATCTTTTGCTAGCCGCCTCAAGTCATGATGGGT
TGGAAGCGGCAGGGAAGGAGGTTATCGGTACATTGGAAAGAGCCGGGTTCACTATTTCGCCGGATAAGAT
CCAGAGGGAGCCCGGAGTACAATATCTTGGGTACAAGTTAGGCAGTACGTATGTAGCACCCGTAGGCTTG
GTAGCAGAACCCAGGATAGCCACCTTGTGGGATGTTCAAAAGCTGGTGGGGTCACTTCAGTGGCTTCGCC
CAGCGTTAGGGATCCCGCCACGACTGATGGGTCCCTTTTATGAGCAGTTACGAGGGTCAGATCCTAACGA
GGCGAGGGAATGGAATCTAGACATGAAAATGGCCTGGAGAGAGATCGTACAGCTTAGCACTACTGCTGCC
TTGGAACGATGGGACCCTGCCCAGCCTCTGGAAGGAGCGGTCGCTAGATGTGAACAGGGGGCAATAGGGG
TCCTGGGACAGGGACTGTCCACACACCCAAGGCCATGTTTGTGGTTATTCTCCACCCAACCCACCAAGGC
GTTTACTGCTTGGTTAGAAGTGCTCACCCTTTTGATTACTAAGCTACGCGCTTCGGCAGTGCGAACCTTT
GGCAAGGAGGTTGATATCCTCCTGTTGCCTGCATGCTTCCGGGAGGACCTTCCGCTCCCGGAGGGGATCC
TGTTAGCACTTAGGGGGTTTGCAGGAAAAATCAGGAGTAGTGACACGCCATCTATTTTTGACATTGCGCG
TCCACTGCATGTTTCTCTGAAAGTGAGGGTTACCGACCACCCTGTGCCGGGACCCACTGTCTTTACCGAC
GCCTCCTCAAGCACCCATAAAGGGGTGGTAGTCTGGAGGGAGGGCCCAAGGTGGGAGATAAAAGAAATAG
TTGATTTGGGGGCAAGTGTACAACAACTGGAGGCACGCGCTGTGGCCATGGCACTTCTGCTGTGGCCGAC
AACGCCCACTAATGTAGTGACTGACTCTGCGTTTGTTGCGAAAATGTTACTCAAGATGGGACAGGAGGGA
GTCCCGTCTACAGCGGCAGCTTTTATTTTAGAGGATGCGTTAAGCCAAAGGTCAGCCATGGCCGCCGTTC
TCCACGTGCGGAGTCATTCTGAAGTGCCAGGGTTTTTCACAGAAGGAAATGACGTGGCAGATAGCCAAGC
CACCTTTCAAGCGTATCCCTTGAGAGAGGCTAAAGATCTTCATACCGCTCTCCATATTGGACCCCGCGCG
CTATCCAAAGCGTGTAATATATCTATGCAGCAGGCTAGGGAGGTTGTTCAGACCTGCCCGCATTGTAATT
CAGCCCCTGCGTTGGAGGCCGGGGTAAACCCTAGGGGTTTGGGACCCCTACAGATATGGCAGACAGACTT
TACGCTTGAGCCTAGAATGGCTCCCCGTTCCTGGCTCGCTGTTACTGTGGACACCGCCTCATCAGCGATA
GTCGTAACTCAGCATGGCCGTGTTACATCGGTTGCTGCACAACATCATTGGGCCACGGCTATCGCCGTTT
TGGGAAGACCAAAGGCCATAAAAACAGATAACGGGTCCTGCTTCACGTCTAAATCCACGCGGGAGTGGCT
CGCGAGATGGGGGATAGCACACACCACCGGGATTCCGGGAAATTCCCAGGGTCAAGCTATGGTAGAGCGG
GCCAACCGGCTCCTGAAAGATAAGATCCGTGTGCTTGCGGAAGGGGACGGCTTTATGAAAAGAATCCCCG
CCAGCAAACAGGGGGAACTACTAGCCAAAGCAATGTATGCCCTCAATCACTTTGAGCGTGGTGAAAACAC
AAAAACACCGGTACAAAAACACTGGAGACCTACCGTTCTTACAGAAGGACCCCCGGTTAAAATACGAATA
GAGACAGGGGAGTGGGAAAAAGGATGGAACGTGCTGGTCTGGGGACGAGGTTATGCCGCTGTGAAAAACA
GGGACACTGATAAGGTTATTTGGGTACCCTCTCGGAAAGTTAAACCGGATGTCACCCAAAAGGATGAGGT
GACTAAGAAAGATGAGGCGAGCCCTCTTTTTGCAGGCATTTCTGACTGGATACCCTGGGAAGACGAGCAA
GAAGGACTCCAAGGAGAAACCGCTAGCAACAAGCAAGAAAGACCCGGAGAAGACACCCTTGCTGCCAACG
AGAGTTAATTATATTCTCATTATTGGTGTCCTGGTCTTGTGTGAGGTTACGGGGGTAAGAGCTGATGTCC
ACTTACTCGAGCAGCCAGGGAACCTTTGGATTACATGGGCCAACCGTACAGGCCAAACGGATTTTTGCCT
CTCTACACAGTCAGCCACCTCCCCTTTTCAAACATGTTTGATAGGTATCCCGTCCCCTATTTCCGAGGGT
GATTTTAAGGGATATGTTTCTGATACAAATTGCACCACCTTGGGAACTGATCGGTTAGTCTCGTCAGCCG
ACTTTACTGGCGGACCTGACAACAGTACCACCCTCACTTATCGGAAGGTCTCATGCTTGTTGTTAAAGCT
GAATGTCTCTATGTGGGATGAGCCACCTGAACTACAGCTGTTAGGTTCCCAGTCTCTCCCTAACATTACT
AATATTGCTCAGATTTCCGGTATAACCGGGGGATGCGTAGGCTTCAGACCACAAGGGGTTCCTTGGTATC
TAGGTTGGTCTAGACAGGAGGCCACGCGGTTTCTCCTTAGACACCCCTCTTTCTCTAAATCCACGGAACC
GTTTACGGTGGTGACAGCGGATAGGCACAATCTTTTTATGGGGAGTGAGTACTGCGGTGCATATGGCTAC
AGATTTTGGAACATGTATAACTGCTCACAGGTGGGGCGGCAGTACCGCTGTGGTAATGCGCGCAGCCCCC
GCCCGGGTCTTCCTGAAATCCAGTGTACAAGGAGAGGAGGCAAATGGGTTAATCAATCACAGGAAATTAA
TGAGTCGGAGCCGTTCAGCTTTACGGTGAACTGTACAGCTAGTAGTTTGGGTAATGCCAGTGGGTGTTGC
GGAAAAGCAGGCACGATTCTCCCGGGAAAGTGGGTCGACAGCACACAAGGTAGTTTCACCAAACCAAAAG
CGCTACCACCCGCAATTTTCCTCATTTGTGGGGATCGCGCATGGCAAGGAATTCCCAGTCGTCCGGTAGG
GGGCCCCTGCTATTTAGGCAAGCTTACCATGTTAGCACCTAAGCATACAGATATTCTCAAGGTGCTTGTC
AATTCATCGCGGACAGGTATAAGACGTAAACGAAGCACCTCACACCTGGATGATACATGCTCAGATGAAG
TGCAGCTTTGGGGTCCTACAGCAAGAATCTTTGCATCTATCCTAGCCCCGGGGGTAGCAGCTGCGCAAGC
CTTAAGAGAAATTGAGAGACTAGCCTGTTGGTCCGTTAAACAGGCTAACTTGACAACATCACTCCTCGGG
GACTTATTGGATGATGTCACGAGTATTCGACACGCGGTCCTGCAGAACCGAGCGGCTATTGACTTCTTGC
TCCTAGCTCACGGCCATGGCTGTGAGGACGTTGCCGGAATGTGCTGTTTCAATTTGAGTGATCACAGTGA
GTCTATACAGAAGAAGTTCCAGCTAATGAAGGAACATGTCAATAAGATCGGCGTGGACAGCGACCCAATT
GGAAGTTGGCTGCGAGGACTATTCGGGGGAATAGGAGAATGGGCCGTTCATTTGCTGAAAGGACTGCTTT
TGGGGCTTGTAGTTATTTTGTTGCTAGTAGTGTGCCTGCCTTGCCTTTTGCAAATCGTATGCGGTAACAT
CAGAAAGATGATTAATAACTCCATCAGCTACCACACGGAATATAAGAAGCTGCAAAAGGCCTGTGGGCAG
CCTGAAAGCAGAATAGTATAAGGCAGTACATGGGTGGTGGTATAGCGCTTGCGAGTCCATCGAGGAAGGC
AGGAAAGACAGCTATTGGTAATTGTGAAATACGCTTTTGTCTGTGTGCTGCAGGAGCTGAGCTGACTCTG
CTGGTGGCCTCGCGTACCACTGTGGCATCGGGCCATTACGGCCGCGGCCGCCAGTGTGATGGATATCTGC
AGAATTCGGCTTCCACCATGGGGAGCAGCAAGAGCAAGCCCAAGGACCCCAGCCAGCGCCCACCCCGACC
ATCATCTGGTGAACTATGGGGCATCCACTTGATGCCCCCGAGGATCCTTGTGGAGTGTCTTCTCCCAAAT
GGAATGATAGTGACTCTAGAATGCCTCCGTGAGGCCACACTGCTAACTATCAAACATGAACTTTTTAAAG
AAGCAAGAAAATACCCTCTCTATCAGCTCCTTCAAGATGAATCTTCTTACATTTTTGTAAGTGTTACGCA
AGAAGCAGAAAGAGAAGAATTTTTTGATGAAACACGGAGACTTTGTGACCTGCGGCTATTTCAACCTTTC
CTAAAAGTCATTGAACCAGTAGGTAACAGAGAAGAAAAGATCCTTAATAGAGAAATAGGTTTTGCTATTG
GCATGCCCATCTGTGAGTTTGACATGGTTAAGGATCCTGAAGTACAAGATTTCAGAAGAAACATTCTTAA
TGTTTGTAAAGAAGCAGTAGATCTTCGAGATGCCAATGCTCCACATAGTAGAGCATTATATGTCTGTCCT
CCAAATGTAGAATCTTCACCTGAGCTACCCAAACACATATACAATAAACTAGATAAAGGGCAAATAATAG
TGGTGATATGGGTAATAGTTTCACCTAACAACGATAAGCAGAAGTACACCTTAAAAATCAATCATGACTG
TGTGCCTGAGCAAGTTATTGCTGAAGCAATTAGGAAGAAAACACGAAGTATGTTGCTGTCATCTGAACAA
CTGAAGCTTTGCGTGTTGGAGTACCAGGGCAAGTATATTCTGAAAGTGTGTGGCTGTGATGAATACTTGC
TAGAAAAATATCCACTGAGCCAGTATAAGTACATAAGAAGTTGTATAATGCTTGGTCGCATGCCCAATCT
CATGCTGATGGCTAAAGAAAGCCTATATACCCAGCTGCCGCTCGATACCTTTACAATGCCATCTTACTCC
AGGCGTATCTCTACAGCTACACCCTACATGAATGGAGAAGCTACAGCCAAGTCCCTCTGGACTATAAACA
GTGCTCTCAGAATAAGAATCCTCTGTGCAACCTATGTAAATGTGAACATTAGAGACATTGACAAAATCTA
CGTTAGAACAGGTATCTACCATGGAGGAGAACCTTTATGTGACAATGTGAATACTCAGAGGGTACCTTGT
TCTAATCCCAGATGGAATGAATGGCTGTCGTATGACATGTACATTCCTGATCTTCCACGTGCTGCTCGGC
TCTGCCTCTCTATCTGTTCTGTTAAAGGCCGGAAGGGTGCTAAAGAGGAGCACTGTCCATTGGCTTGGGG
AAACATAAACATGTTTGACTACACGGACACTCTTGTATCTGGGAAAATGGCTTTGAATCTTTGGGCAGTA
CCCCATGGACTGGAGGATTTGTTGAATCCTATAGGTGTTACTGGATCAAATCCGAATAAGGAAACTCCAT
GTTTAGAGCTGGAATTTGATTGGTTTAGCAATCCTGTTAAGTTTCCAGATATGACAGTGATTGAAGAACA
TGCCAATTGGACGATCTCACGTGAACTGGGCTTTAACTACAGCTATGCGGGACTGAGTAACAGAATAGCT
AGAGACAATGAATTAAGAGAAAGTGACAAGGAGCAACTGAGAGCCATATGTACGCGAGATCCTTTGTCTG
AAATCACTGAGCAAGAGAAGGACTTCCTCTGGAGCCACAGACACTATTGTGTAAATACGCCAGAAATTCT
GCCCAAATTACTTCTGTCTGTTAAATGGAATTCTAGAGATGAAGTGGCTCAGATGTACTGTTTGGTAAAA
GATTGGCCTCCAATCAAGCCAGAGCAAGCAATGGAGCTTTTGGATTGTAATTATCCAGATCCAATGGTGC
GAGCTTTTGCAGTTCGGTGTCTAGAGAAGTACTTAACAGATGACAAACTGTCTCAGTACTTAATCCAGCT
AGTACAGGTTCTGAAATATGAGCAGTACTTAGATAATCAACTCGTGAGATTTTTACTCAAGAAGGCACTG
ACCAATCAACGGATAGGACACTTCTTCTTTTGGCATTTAAAGTCTGAAATGCACAATAAAACTGTAAGTC
AGAGGTTTGGTTTACTTCTGGAGTCCTATTGTCGAGCATGTGGAATGTACCTAAAGCATCTGAGCAGGCA
GGTGGAGGCTATGGAGAAGTTGATTAACCTCACAGATATTCTCAAGCAGGAAAAGAAAGATGAGACCCAG
AAGGTGCAGATGAAGTTTCTTGTTGAACAAATGAGACGTCCAGATTTTATGGATGCTTTACAAGGCTTTA
TCTCTCCTCTTAATCCTGCTCATCAACTGGGAAATCTTCGGCTTGAGGAGTGCAGAATAATGTCATCTGC
AAAAAGGCCCCTGTGGTTAAACTGGGAAAACCCAGATATTATGTCTGAATTGCTATTTCAGAACAATGAG
ATAATCTTTAAAAATGGAGATGACTTGCGTCAAGACATGCTGACACTTCAGATAATTAGAATTATGGAAA
ACATCTGGCAAAACCAAGGTCTTGATCTTCGGATGTTGCCTTACGGTTGTTTGTCTATTGGTGACTGTGT
GGGACTCATTGAGGTAGTGAGAAGTTCTCATACAATCATGCAGATTCAGTGTAAAGGAGGCTTAAAGGGA
GCATTGCAGTTCAACAGCCATACATTGCATCAGTGGCTCAAGGACAAGAACAAAGGAGAAATGTATGATG
CAGCTATTGACTTGTTTACACGTTCTTGTGCTGGCTACTGTGTCGCTACCTTTATACTGGGCATTGGTGA
TCGCCACAACAGTAACATCATGGTGAAAGATGATGGACAACTGTTTCATATTGACTTTGGCCACTTCCTT
GACCACAAGAAGAAGAAATTTGGCTACAAAAGAGAGCGTGTGCCCTTTGTCTTAACACAGGACTTTTTAA
TAGTGATTAGTAAAGGAGCCCAAGAATGTACCAAAACAAGGGAGTTTGAAAGGTTTCAAGAGATGTGTTA
TAAGGCATATCTAGCAATTCGGCAGCATGCCAATCTGTTCATAAATCTCTTCTCCATGATGCTTGGCTCA
GGAATGCCAGAACTGCAGTCCTTTGACGATATTGCATACATTCGAAAGACCCTTGCATTGGACAAAACTG
AGCAGGAAGCTCTTGAGTACTTCATGAAGCAAATGAATGATGCTCACCATGGTGGCTGGACAACAAAAAT
GGACTGGATCTTCCACACAATAAAGCAACATGCTTTGAACGACTACAAAGACGATGACGACAAGTGAAAG
CCGAATTCCAGCACACTGGCGGCCGTTACTAGTGGATCCGATATCGAATTCACGCGTAAGCTTATCGATG
TCGACGGGCCCGGCCGCCTCGGCCCGATGCGATGTACGGGCCAGATATACGCGTATCTGAGGGGACTAGG
GTGTGTTTAGGCGAAAAGCGGGGCTTCGGTTGTACGCGGTTAGGAGTCCCCTCAGGATATAGTAGTTTCG
CTTTTGCATAGGGAGGGGGAAATGTAGTCTTATGCAATACTCTTGTAGTCTTGCAACATGGTAACGATGA
GTTAGCAACATGCCTTACAAGGAGAGAAAAAGCACCGTGCATGCCGATTGGTGGAAGTAAGGTGGTACGA
TCGTGCCTTATTAGGAAGGCAACAGACGGGTCTGACATGGATTGGACGAACCACTGAATTCCGCATTGCA
GAGATATTGTATTTAAGTGCCTAGCTCGATACAATAAACGCCATTTGACCATTCACCACATTGGTGTGCA
CCTGGGTTGATGGCCGGACCGTTGATTCCCTGACGACTACGAGCACCTGCATGAAGCAGAAGGCTTCATT
TGGTGACCCCGACGTGATAGTTAGGGAATAGTGGTCGGCCACAGACGGCGTGGCGATCCTGTCTCCATCC
GTCTCGTCTATCGGGAGGCGAGTTCGATGACCCTGGTGGAGGGGGCTGCGGCTTAGGGAGGCAGAAGCTG
AGTACCGTCGGAGGGGATCCACAGGACGGGTGTGGTCGCCATGATCGCGTAGTCGATAGTGGCTCCAAGT
AGCGAAGCGAGCAGGACTGGGCGGCGGCCAAAGCGGTCGGACAGTGCTCCGAGAACGGGTGCGCATAGAA
ATTGCATCAACGCATATAGCGCTAGCAGCACGCCATAGTGACTGGCGATGCTGTCGGAATGGACGATATC
CCGCAAGAGGCCCGGCAGTACCGGCATAACCAAGCCTATGCCTACAGCATCCAGGGTGACGGTGCCGAGG
ATGACGATGAGCGCATTGTTAGATTTCATACACGGTGCCTGACTGCGTTAGCAATTTAACTGTGATAAAC
TACCGCATTAAAGCTCCAAGCTTGGCTGTTTCCTGTGTGAAATTGTTATCCGCTCACAATTCCACACATT
ATACGAGCCGGAAGCATAAAGTGTAAAGCCTGGGGTGCCTAATGAGTGAGAATTCTTGAAGACGAAAGGG
CCTCGTGATACGCCTATTTTTATAGGTTAATGTCATGATAATAATGGTTTCTTAGACGTCAGGTGGCACT
TTTCGGGGAAATGTGCGCGGAACCCCTATTTGTTTATTTTTCTAAATACATTCAAATATGTATCCGCTCA
TGAGACAATAACCCTGATAAATGCTTCAATAATATTGAAAAAGGAAGAGTATGAGTATTCAACATTTCCG
TGTCGCCCTTATTCCCTTTTTTGCGGCATTTTGCCTTCCTGTTTTTGCTCACCCAGAAACGCTGGTGAAA
GTAAAAGATGCTGAAGATCAGTTGGGTGCACGAGTGGGTTACATCGAACTGGATCTCAACAGCGGTAAGA
TCCTTGAGAGTTTTCGCCCCGAAGAACGTTTTCCAATGATGAGCACTTTTAAAGTTCTGCTATGTGGCGC
GGTATTATCCCGTGTTGACGCCGGGCAAGAGCAACTCGGTCGCCGCATACACTATTCTCAGAATGACTTG
GTTGAGTACTCACCAGTCACAGAAAAGCATCTTACGGATGGCATGACAGTAAGAGAATTATGCAGTGCTG
CCATAACCATGAGTGATAACACTGCGGCCAACTTACTTCTGACAACGATCGGAGGACCGAAGGAGCTAAC
CGCTTTTTTGCACAACATGGGGGATCATGTAACTCGCCTTGATCGTTGGGAACCGGAGCTGAATGAAGCC
ATACCAAACGACGAGCGTGACACCACGATGCCTGCAGCAATGGCAACAACGTTGCGCAAACTATTAACTG
GCGAACTACTTACTCTAGCTTCCCGGCAACAATTAATAGACTGGATGGAGGCGGATAAAGTTGCAGGACC
ACTTCTGCGCTCGGCCCTTCCGGCTGGCTGGTTTATTGCTGATAAATCTGGAGCCGGTGAGCGTGGGTCT
CGCGGTATCATTGCAGCACTGGGGCCAGATGGTAAGCCCTCCCGTATCGTAGTTATCTACACGACGGGGA
GTCAGGCAACTATGGATGAACGAAATAGACAGATCGCTGAGATAGGTGCCTCACTGATTAAGCATTGGTA
ACTGTCAGACCAAGTTTACTCATATATACTTTAGATTGATTTAAAACTTCATTTTTAATTTAAAAGGATC
TAGGTGAAGATCCTTTTTGATAATCTCATGACCAAAATCCCTTAACGTGAGTTTTCGTTCCACTGAGCGT
CAGACCCCGTAGAAAAGATCAAAGGATCTTCTTGAGATCCTTTTTTTCTGCGCGTAATCTGCTGCTTGCA
AACAAAAAAACCACCGCTACCAGCGGTGGTTTGTTTGCCGGATCAAGAGCTACCAACTCTTTTTCCGAAG
GTAACTGGCTTCAGCAGAGCGCAGATACCAAATACTGTCCTTCTAGTGTAGCCGTAGTTAGGCCACCACT
TCAAGAACTCTGTAGCACCGCCTACATACCTCGCTCTGCTAATCCTGTTACCAGTGGCTGCTGCCAGTGG
CGATAAGTCGTGTCTTACCGGGTTGGACTCAAGACGATAGTTACCGGATAAGGCGCAGCGGTCGGGCTGA
ACGGGGGGTTCGTGCACACAGCCCAGCTTGGAGCGAACGACCTACACCGAACTGAGATACCTACAGCGTG
AGCTATGAGAAAGCGCCACGCTTCCCGAAGGGAGAAAGGCGGACAGGTATCCGGTAAGCGGCAGGGTCGG
AACAGGAGAGCGCACGAGGGAGCTTCCAGGGGGAAACGCCTGGTATCTTTATAGTCCTGTCGGGTTTCGC
CACCTCTGACTTGAGCGTCGATTTTTGTGATGCTCGTCAGGGGGGCGGAGCCTATGGAAAAACGCCAGCA
ACGCGGCCTTTTTACGGTTCCTGGCCTTTTGCTGGCCTTTTGCTCACATGTTCTTTCCTGCGTTATCCCC
TGATTCTGTGGATAACCGTATTACCGCCTTTGAGTGAGCTGATACCGCTCGCCGCAGCCGAACGACCGAG
CGCAGCGAGTCAGTGAGCGAGGAAGCGGAAGAGCGCCTGATGCGGTATTTTCTCCTTACGCATCTGTGCG
GTATTTCACACCGCATATGGTGCACTCTCAGTACAATCTGCTCTGATGCCGCATAGTTAAGCCAGTATAC
ACTCCGCTATCGCTACGTGACTGGGTCATGGCTGCGCCCCGACACCCGCCAACACCCGCTGACGCGCCCT
GACGGGCTTGTCTGCTCCCGGCATCCGCTTACAGACAAGCTGTGACCGTCTCCGGGAGCTGCATGTGTCA
GAGGTTTTCACCGTCATCACCGAAACGCGCGAGGCAGCTGCGGTAAAGCTCATCAGCGTGGTCGTGAAGC
GATTCACAGATGTCTGCCTGTTCATCCGCGTCCAGCTCGTTGAGTTTCTCCAGAAGCGTTAATGTCTGGC
TTCTGATAAAGCGGGCCATGTTAAGGGCGGTTTTTTCCTGTTTGGTCACTGATGCCTCCGTGTAAGGAGG
ATTTCTGTTCATGGGGGTAATGATACCGATGAAACGAGAGAGGATGCTCACGATACGGGTTACTGATGAT
GAACATGCCCGGTTACTGGAACGTTGTGAGGGTAAACAACTGGCGGTATGGATGCGGCGGGACCAGAGAA
AAATCACTCAGGGTCAATGCCAGCGCTTCGTTAATACAGATGTAGGTGTTCCACAGGGTAGCCAGCAGCA
TCCTGCGATGCAGATCCGGAACATAATGGTGCAGGGCGCTGACTTCCGCGTTTCCAGACTTTACGAAACA
CGGAAACCGAAGACCATTCATGTTGTTGCTCAGGTCGCAGACGTTTTGCAGCAGCAGTCGCTTCACGTTC
GCTCGCGTATCGGTGATTCATTCTGCTAACCAGTAAGGCAACCCCGCCAGCCTAGCCGGGTCCTCAACGA
CAGGAGCACGATCATGCGCACCCGTGGCCAGGACCCAACGCTGCCCGAGATGCGCCGCGTGCGGCTGCTG
GAGATGGCGGACGCGATGGATATGTTCTGCCAAGGGTTGGTTTGCGCATTCACAGTTCTCCGCAAGAATT
GATTGGCTCCAATTCTTGGAGTGGTGAATCCGTTAGCGAGGTGCCGCCGGCTTCCATTCAGGTCGAGGTG
GCCCGGCTCCATGCACCGCGACGCAACGCGGGGAGGCAGACAAGGTATAGGGCGGCGATGCGATGTACGG
GCCAGATATACGCGTATCTGAGGGGACTAGGGTGTGTTTAGGCGAAAAGCGGGGCTTCGGTTGTACGCGG
TTAGGAGTCCCCTCAGGATATAGTAGTTTCGCTTTTGCATAGGGAGGGGGAAATGTAGTCTTATGCAATA
CTCTTGTAGTCTTGCAACATGGTAACGATGAGTTAGCAACATGCCTTACAAGGAGAGAAAAAGCACCGTG
CATGCCGATTGGTGGAAGTAAGGTGGTACGATCGTGCCTTATTAGGAAGGCAACAGACGGGTCTGACATG
GATTGGACGAACCACTGAATTCCGCATTGCAGAGATATTGTATTTAAGTGCCTAGCTCGATACAATAAAC
Features (pLannotate 1.2.2; 21 found; start..end, strand, type, name):
     55..129     +  ncRNA          RSV PBS: Accession: RF00467 - Rous sarcoma virus (RSV) primer binding site (PBS)
    372..2480    +  CDS            gag: GAG_RSVSB - Experimental evidence at protein level: Swiss-Prot protein existence level 1. [Protease p15]: Aspartyl protease that mediates proteolytic cleavages of Gag and Gag-Pol polyproteins during or shortly after the release of the virion from the plasma membrane. Cleavages take place as an ordered, step-wise cascade to yield mature proteins. This process is called maturation. Displays maximal activity during the budding process just prior to particle release from the cell. From Rous sarcoma virus (strain Schmidt-Ruppin B) (RSV-SRB).
   2468..5185    +  CDS            gag-pol (fragment): POL_RSVSB - Experimental evidence at protein level: Swiss-Prot protein existence level 1. [Integrase]: Catalyzes viral DNA integration into the host chromosome, by performing a series of DNA cutting and joining reactions (PubMed:9218451). This recombination event is an essential step in the viral replication cycle. Has a strong preference for using the 3'-OH at the viral DNA end as a nucleophile. From Rous sarcoma virus (strain Schmidt-Ruppin B) (RSV-SRB).
   5070..6878    +  CDS            env: ENV_RSVSA - Experimental evidence at protein level: Swiss-Prot protein existence level 1. The transmembrane protein (TM) acts as a class I viral fusion protein. Under the current model, the protein has at least 3 conformational states: pre-fusion native state, pre-hairpin intermediate state, and post-fusion hairpin state. During viral and target cell membrane fusion, the coiled coil regions (heptad repeats) assume a trimer-of-hairpins structure, positioning the fusion peptide in close proximity to the C-terminal region of the ectodomain. The formation of this structure appears to drive apposit
   7088..7129    +  CDS            myr: N-myristoylation signal from Src kinase (Pellman et al., 1985; Kaplan et al., 1988)
   7130..10330   +  CDS            PIK3CA: PK3CA_BOVIN - Experimental evidence at protein level: Swiss-Prot protein existence level 1. Phosphoinositide-3-kinase (PI3K) phosphorylates phosphatidylinositol (PI) and its phosphorylated derivatives at position 3 of the inositol ring to produce 3-phosphoinositides (PubMed:1322797, PubMed:14729945). Uses ATP and PtdIns(4,5)P2 (phosphatidylinositol 4,5-bisphosphate) to generate phosphatidylinositol 3,4,5-trisphosphate (PIP3) (By similarity). PIP3 plays a key role by recruiting PH domain-containing proteins to the membrane, including AKT1 and PDPK1, activating signaling cascades involved in cel
  10461..10555   +  ncRNA          Retro dr1: Accession: RF00214 - Retrovirus direct repeat 1 (dr1)
  10591..10852   +  promoter       RSV promoter: Rous sarcoma virus enhancer/promoter
  10874..10948   +  ncRNA          RSV PBS: Accession: RF00467 - Rous sarcoma virus (RSV) primer binding site (PBS)
  11075..11369   -  CDS            TcR (fragment): tetracycline efflux protein; tet; confers resistance to tetracycline
  11451..11473   -  protein_bind   lac operator (fragment): The lac repressor binds to the lac operator to inhibit transcription in E. coli. This inhibition can be relieved by adding lactose or isopropyl-β-D-thiogalactopyranoside (IPTG). lac repressor encoded by lacI
  11477..11507   -  promoter       lac UV5 promoter: E. coli lac promoter with an "up" mutation
  11636..11740   +  promoter       AmpR promoter: bla
  11741..12601   +  CDS            AmpR: β-lactamase; bla; confers resistance to ampicillin, carbenicillin, and related antibiotics
  12772..13360   +  rep_origin     ori: high-copy-number ColE1/pMB1/pBR322/pUC origin of replication
  13546..13686   -  misc_feature   bom: basis of mobility region from pBR322
  13788..13979   -  CDS            rop: Rop protein, which maintains plasmids at low copy number; rop
  13996..14376   +  CDS            YPB1_ECOLX: Protein predicted: Swiss-Prot protein existence level 4. From Escherichia coli.
  14618..14687   -  CDS            TcR (fragment): tetracycline efflux protein; tet; confers resistance to tetracycline
  14692..14786   +  ncRNA          Retro dr1: Accession: RF00214 - Retrovirus direct repeat 1 (dr1)
  14822..33      +  promoter       RSV promoter (across the origin): Rous sarcoma virus enhancer/promoter
