[The description below was written by a language model from this plasmid's Addgene catalogue record and pLannotate feature annotations shown in this document.]
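Description:
RCAS myr-c-P3k is a replication-competent avian retroviral vector built on the RCAS(BP-A) backbone, a Rous sarcoma virus-derived provirus carried in a pBR322-type bacterial plasmid. The sequenced record is about 15 kb. The annotation shows the full set of viral genes, gag, gag-pol and a subgroup A-type env, flanked at each end by RSV enhancer/promoter elements with adjacent primer binding sites and direct repeat (dr1) elements, consistent with the two long terminal repeats of an intact provirus. Because the virus encodes its own structural and enzymatic proteins, it can spread through cultures of susceptible avian cells without a helper, with the LTR driving transcription; in RCAS vectors the insert occupies the position downstream of env and is generally expressed from a spliced message. The record notes that SfiI sites were added to the backbone for directional cloning. The plasmid portion carries a ColE1/pMB1-type origin together with bom and rop, an ampicillin resistance gene for selection in E. coli, and nonfunctional remnants of the tetracycline resistance gene and a lac promoter/operator.

The payload is the chicken cellular gene for the catalytic subunit of PI 3-kinase (c-P3k, annotated by homology as PIK3CA), fused at its N terminus to the Src-derived myristoylation signal and, according to the catalogue entry, to a C-terminal FLAG tag that was not separately annotated in the feature table. Myristoylation targets the kinase to membranes, where its lipid substrates reside. The record states that adding this signal makes the protein oncogenic. The construct is meant for expression in avian cells, in line with the associated work on transformation of chicken cells by PI 3-kinase.
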