Addgene plasmid #196373: RCAS myr-c-P3k
Purpose: Oncogenic with addition of a myristylation signal and expresses in avian cells
Depositing lab: Peter Vogt. Depositing organization: Scripps California (The Scripps Research Institute). Publication: Transformation of chicken cells by the gene encoding the catalytic subunit of PI 3-kinase. Chang HW, Aoki M, Fruman D, Auger KR, Bellacosa A, Tsichlis PN, Cantley LC, Roberts TM, Vogt PK. Science. 1997 Jun 20;276(5320):1848-50. doi: 10.1126/science.276.5320.1848. PubMed 9188528.
Backbone
  Vector backbone: RCAS(BP-A)
  Backbone size w/o insert (bp): 11600
  Modifications to backbone: SfiI sites added for directional cloning
  Vector type: Retroviral ; avian
Growth in bacteria
  Bacterial resistance: Ampicillin, 100 μg/mL
  Growth temperature: 37°C
  Growth strain: NEB Stable
  Copy number: Unknown
Gene/Insert
  Gene/Insert name: Myr-c-P3k-FLAG
  Species: G. gallus (chicken)
  Tag / fusion protein: myristoylation (N terminal on insert); flag (C terminal on insert)
Terms and licenses: Academic/Nonprofit Terms; Industry Terms: Not Available to Industry
How to cite: RCAS myr-c-P3k was a gift from Peter Vogt (Addgene plasmid # 196373 ; http://n2t.net/addgene:196373 ; RRID:Addgene_196373)
